Addgene plasmid #98233: KLHL40 (KBTBD5A-c006)
Purpose: Bacterial expression for structure determination; may not be full ORF
Depositing lab: Nicola Burgess-Brown. Depositing organization: University of Oxford.
Backbone
  Vector backbone: pNIC-CTHF
  Backbone manufacturer: Opher Gileadi (Addgene plasmid # 26105)
  Vector type: Bacterial Expression
Growth in bacteria
  Bacterial resistance: Kanamycin, 50 μg/mL
  Growth temperature: 37°C
  Growth strain: DH5alpha
  Copy number: Unknown
Gene/Insert
  Gene/Insert name: KBTBD5A (alt names: KLHL40; kelch like family member 40)
  Species: H. sapiens (human)
  Entrez Gene: KLHL40 (a.k.a. KBTBD5, NEM8, SRYP, SYRP)
  Promoter: T7
  Tag / fusion protein: TEV-His6-Flag (C terminal on backbone)
  Cloning method: Ligation Independent Cloning
  Sequencing primers: 5′ T7F; 3′ T7R
Terms and licenses: Academic/Nonprofit Terms; Industry Terms: Not Available to Industry
Depositor comments: Use BL21(DE3)-R3-pRARE2 for expression. C-terminal His+flag, TEV-cleavable, for LIC cloning. EXP-06-AA9343. 4ASC: http://www.thesgc.org/structures/4ASC
How to cite: KLHL40 (KBTBD5A-c006) was a gift from Nicola Burgess-Brown (Addgene plasmid # 98233 ; http://n2t.net/addgene:98233 ; RRID:Addgene_98233)
