[The description below was written by a language model from this plasmid's Addgene catalogue record and pLannotate feature annotations shown in this document.]
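Description:
KLHL40 (KBTBD5A-c006) is a bacterial expression plasmid built on the pNIC-CTHF backbone, a pET-style vector designed for ligation-independent cloning. It carries a portion of the human KLHL40 gene (kelch like family member 40, also known as KBTBD5). The record notes that the insert may not be the full open reading frame. The feature table agrees, annotating only a KLHL40 fragment of roughly 930 bp, so this is a truncated domain construct of the sort made for crystallography. The record does not state the exact domain boundaries.

Expression is driven by a T7 promoter with an adjacent lac operator and a T7 gene 10 ribosome binding site, and ends at a T7 terminator. A plasmid-borne lacI gene supplies the repressor, so transcription is held off until IPTG is added in a host that provides T7 RNA polymerase. The depositor recommends a BL21(DE3) derivative carrying a rare-codon plasmid. The backbone fuses a C-terminal tag to the insert, consisting of a TEV protease site, His6 and FLAG. This allows affinity purification and detection, after which the tag can be cleaved off. The automated annotation picks up the FLAG and His elements as partial matches to 3xFLAG and 9xHis, and the short "SET1" hit downstream is probably residual vector sequence rather than a functional fusion.

The 6,262 nt plasmid is selected with kanamycin through an aph(3')-Ia gene. It replicates from a pBR322-type ColE1 origin with bom and rop, and also has an f1 origin. The tetracycline resistance fragments are nonfunctional backbone remnants. The construct was made to produce recombinant protein for structure determination, and the depositor links it to a solved structure.
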