Features (pLannotate 1.2.2; 20 found; start..end, strand, type, name):
      1..19      +  promoter       T7 promoter: promoter for bacteriophage T7 RNA polymerase
     20..44      +  protein_bind   lac operator: The lac repressor binds to the lac operator to inhibit transcription in E. coli. This inhibition can be relieved by adding lactose or isopropyl-β-D-thiogalactopyranoside (IPTG). lac repressor encoded by lacI
     59..81      +  RBS            RBS: efficient ribosome binding site from bacteriophage T7 gene 10 (Olins and Rangwala, 1989)
     79..1011    +  CDS            KLHL40 (fragment): KLH40_HUMAN - Also known as KBTBD5, SRYP From Homo sapiens (Human).
   1054..1077    +  CDS            3xFLAG (fragment): three tandem FLAG® epitope tags
   1127..1144    +  CDS            9xHis (fragment): 9xHis affinity tag
   1154..1203    +  CDS            SET1 (fragment): solubility-enhancement tag derived from T7 phage gene 10B
   1211..1258    +  terminator     T7 terminator: transcription terminator for bacteriophage T7 RNA polymerase
   1295..1723    +  rep_origin     f1 ori (sequence partly withheld): f1 bacteriophage origin of replication; arrow indicates direction of (+) strand synthesis
   1776..1833    +  promoter       AmpR promoter (fragment): bla
   1842..2657    -  CDS            KanR: aminoglycoside phosphotransferase; aph(3')-Ia; confers resistance to kanamycin in bacteria or G418 (Geneticin®) in eukaryotes
   2779..3367    +  rep_origin     ori: high-copy-number ColE1/pMB1/pBR322/pUC origin of replication
   3553..3692    -  misc_feature   bom: basis of mobility region from pBR322
   3794..3985    -  CDS            rop: Rop protein, which maintains plasmids at low copy number; rop
   4002..4382    +  CDS            YPB1_ECOLX: Protein predicted: Swiss-Prot protein existence level 4. From Escherichia coli.
   4454..4745    -  CDS            TcR (fragment): tetracycline efflux protein; tet; confers resistance to tetracycline
   4760..4781    -  protein_bind   CAP binding site: CAP binding activates transcription in the presence of cAMP. E. coli catabolite activator protein
   4794..5876    -  CDS            lacI: lac repressor; lacI; The lac repressor binds to the lac operator to inhibit transcription in E. coli. This inhibition can be relieved by adding lactose or isopropyl-β-D-thiogalactopyranoside (IPTG).
   5877..5954    -  promoter       lacI promoter: lacI
   5962..6241    -  CDS            TcR (fragment): tetracycline efflux protein; tet; confers resistance to tetracycline
>Addgene plasmid #98233 | KLHL40 (KBTBD5A-c006) | addgene full sequence | sequence record 193413 | Addgene NGS Result
TAATACGACTCACTATAGGGGAATTGTGAGCGGATAACAATTCCCCTCTAGAAATAATTTTGTTTAACCT
TAAGAAGGAGATATACTATGTTCCTGCAGGATCTCATCTTCATGATCAGTGAGGAGGGCGCTGTGGCCTA
CGATCCAGCAGCCAACGAGTGCTACTGTGCTTCCCTCTCCAGCCAGGTCCCCAAGAACCACGTCAGCCTG
GTTACCAAGGAGAACCAGGTCTTCGTGGCTGGAGGCCTCTTCTACAACGAAGACAACAAAGAGGACCCCA
TGAGCGCATACTTCCTGCAGTTTGACCATCTGGACTCAGAGTGGCTGGGGATGCCACCGCTGCCCTCGCC
CCGCTGCCTCTTTGGCCTGGGAGAAGCTCTCAACTCCATCTACGTGGTCGGTGGCAGAGAGATCAAGGAC
GGCGAGCGCTGCCTGGACTCGGTCATGTGCTACGACAGGCTGTCATTCAAATGGGGTGAATCGGACCCGC
TGCCTTACGTGGTGTATGGCCACACAGTGCTCTCCCACATGGACCTTGTCTACGTAATTGGCGGCAAAGG
CAGTGACAGGAAGTGCCTGAACAAGATGTGCGTCTATGACCCCAAGAAGTTTGAGTGGAAGGAGCTGGCA
CCCATGCAGACCGCCCGCTCACTCTTTGGGGCCACTGTCCATGATGGCCGCATTATCGTGGCAGCTGGGG
TCACCGACACAGGGCTGACCAGTTCTGCCGAAGTGTACAGCATCACAGACAACAAGTGGGCACCCTTCGA
GGCCTTCCCACAGGAGCGTAGCTCACTCAGCCTGGTCAGCCTGGTGGGTACCCTCTATGCCATTGGTGGC
TTTGCCACACTGGAGACGGAGTCTGGAGAGCTGGTTCCCACAGAGCTCAATGACATCTGGAGGTATAACG
AGGAGGAGAAGAAATGGGAGGGTGTCCTGCGGGAGATCGCCTATGCAGCAGGTGCCACCTTCCTACCAGT
GCGGCTCAATGTGCTGCGCCTGACTAAGATGGCAGAGAACCTCTACTTCCAATCGCACCATCATCACCAC
CATGATTACAAGGATGACGACGATAAGTGAGGATCCGAATTCGAGCTCCGTCGACAAGCTTGCGGCCGCA
CTCGAGCACCACCACCACCACCACTGAGATCCGGCTGCTAACAAAGCCCGAAAGGAAGCTGAGTTGGCTG
CTGCCACCGCTGAGCAATAACTAGCATAACCCCTTGGGGCCTCTAAACGGGTCTTGAGGGGTTTTTTGCT
GAAAGGAGGAACTATATCCGGATTGGCGAATGGG
[124 nt withheld, positions 1295-1418]
C
[91 nt withheld, positions 1420-1510]
A
[49 nt withheld, positions 1512-1560]
CCTTTGACGTTGGAGTCCACGTTCTTT
[37 nt withheld, positions 1588-1624]
ACCCTATCTCGGTCTATTCTTTTGATTTATAAGGGATTTTGCCGATTTCGGCCTATTGGTTAAAAAATGA
GCTGATTTAACAAAAATTTAACGCGAATTTTAACAAAATATTAACGCTTACAATTTAGGTGGCACTTTTC
GGGGAAATGTGCGCGGAACCCCTATTTGTTTATTTTTCTAAATACATTCAAATATGTATCCGCTCATGAA
TTAATTCTTAGAAAAACTCATCGAGCATCAAATGAAACTGCAATTTATTCATATCAGGATTATCAATACC
ATATTTTTGAAAAAGCCGTTTCTGTAATGAAGGAGAAAACTCACCGAGGCAGTTCCATAGGATGGCAAGA
TCCTGGTATCGGTCTGCGATTCCGACTCGTCCAACATCAATACAACCTATTAATTTCCCCTCGTCAAAAA
TAAGGTTATCAAGTGAGAAATCACCATGAGTGACGACTGAATCCGGTGAGAATGGCAAAAGTTTATGCAT
TTCTTTCCAGACTTGTTCAACAGGCCAGCCATTACGCTCGTCATCAAAATCACTCGCATCAACCAAACCG
TTATTCATTCGTGATTGCGCCTGAGCGAGACGAAATACGCGATCGCTGTTAAAAGGACAATTACAAACAG
GAATCGAATGCAACCGGCGCAGGAACACTGCCAGCGCATCAACAATATTTTCACCTGAATCAGGATATTC
TTCTAATACCTGGAATGCTGTTTTCCCGGGGATCGCAGTGGTGAGTAACCATGCATCATCAGGAGTACGG
ATAAAATGCTTGATGGTCGGAAGAGGCATAAATTCCGTCAGCCAGTTTAGTCTGACCATCTCATCTGTAA
CATCATTGGCAACGCTACCTTTGCCATGTTTCAGAAACAACTCTGGCGCATCGGGCTTCCCATACAATCG
ATAGATTGTCGCACCTGATTGCCCGACATTATCGCGAGCCCATTTATACCCATATAAATCAGCATCCATG
TTGGAATTTAATCGCGGCCTAGAGCAAGACGTTTCCCGTTGAATATGGCTCATAACACCCCTTGTATTAC
TGTTTATGTAAGCAGACAGTTTTATTGTTCATGACCAAAATCCCTTAACGTGAGTTTTCGTTCCACTGAG
CGTCAGACCCCGTAGAAAAGATCAAAGGATCTTCTTGAGATCCTTTTTTTCTGCGCGTAATCTGCTGCTT
GCAAACAAAAAAACCACCGCTACCAGCGGTGGTTTGTTTGCCGGATCAAGAGCTACCAACTCTTTTTCCG
AAGGTAACTGGCTTCAGCAGAGCGCAGATACCAAATACTGTCCTTCTAGTGTAGCCGTAGTTAGGCCACC
ACTTCAAGAACTCTGTAGCACCGCCTACATACCTCGCTCTGCTAATCCTGTTACCAGTGGCTGCTGCCAG
TGGCGATAAGTCGTGTCTTACCGGGTTGGACTCAAGACGATAGTTACCGGATAAGGCGCAGCGGTCGGGC
TGAACGGGGGGTTCGTGCACACAGCCCAGCTTGGAGCGAACGACCTACACCGAACTGAGATACCTACAGC
GTGAGCTATGAGAAAGCGCCACGCTTCCCGAAGGGAGAAAGGCGGACAGGTATCCGGTAAGCGGCAGGGT
CGGAACAGGAGAGCGCACGAGGGAGCTTCCAGGGGGAAACGCCTGGTATCTTTATAGTCCTGTCGGGTTT
CGCCACCTCTGACTTGAGCGTCGATTTTTGTGATGCTCGTCAGGGGGGCGGAGCCTATGGAAAAACGCCA
GCAACGCGGCCTTTTTACGGTTCCTGGCCTTTTGCTGGCCTTTTGCTCACATGTTCTTTCCTGCGTTATC
CCCTGATTCTGTGGATAACCGTATTACCGCCTTTGAGTGAGCTGATACCGCTCGCCGCAGCCGAACGACC
GAGCGCAGCGAGTCAGTGAGCGAGGAAGCGGAAGAGCGCCTGATGCGGTATTTTCTCCTTACGCATCTGT
GCGGTATTTCACACCGCAATGGTGCACTCTCAGTACAATCTGCTCTGATGCCGCATAGTTAAGCCAGTAT
ACACTCCGCTATCGCTACGTGACTGGGTCATGGCTGCGCCCCGACACCCGCCAACACCCGCTGACGCGCC
CTGACGGGCTTGTCTGCTCCCGGCATCCGCTTACAGACAAGCTGTGACCGTCTCCGGGAGCTGCATGTGT
CAGAGGTTTTCACCGTCATCACCGAAACGCGCGAGGCAGCTGCGGTAAAGCTCATCAGCGTGGTCGTGAA
GCGATTCACAGATGTCTGCCTGTTCATCCGCGTCCAGCTCGTTGAGTTTCTCCAGAAGCGTTAATGTCTG
GCTTCTGATAAAGCGGGCCATGTTAAGGGCGGTTTTTTCCTGTTTGGTCACTGATGCCTCCGTGTAAGGG
GGATTTCTGTTCATGGGGGTAATGATACCGATGAAACGAGAGAGGATGCTCACGATACGGGTTACTGATG
ATGAACATGCCCGGTTACTGGAACGTTGTGAGGGTAAACAACTGGCGGTATGGATGCGGCGGGACCAGAG
AAAAATCACTCAGGGTCAATGCCAGCGCTTCGTTAATACAGATGTAGGTGTTCCACAGGGTAGCCAGCAG
CATCCTGCGATGCAGATCCGGAACATAATGGTGCAGGGCGCTGACTTCCGCGTTTCCAGACTTTACGAAA
CACGGAAACCGAAGACCATTCATGTTGTTGCTCAGGTCGCAGACGTTTTGCAGCAGCAGTCGCTTCACGT
TCGCTCGCGTATCGGTGATTCATTCTGCTAACCAGTAAGGCAACCCCGCCAGCCTAGCCGGGTCCTCAAC
GACAGGAGCACGATCATGCGCACCCGTGGGGCCGCCATGCCGGCGATAATGGCCTGCTTCTCGCCGAAAC
GTTTGGTGGCGGGACCAGTGACGAAGGCTTGAGCGAGGGCGTGCAAGATTCCGAATACCGCAAGCGACAG
GCCGATCATCGTCGCGCTCCAGCGAAAGCGGTCCTCGCCGAAAATGACCCAGAGCGCTGCCGGCACCTGT
CCTACGAGTTGCATGATAAAGAAGACAGTCATAAGTGCGGCGACGATAGTCATGCCCCGCGCCCACCGGA
AGGAGCTGACTGGGTTGAAGGCTCTCAAGGGCATCGGTCGAGATCCCGGTGCCTAATGAGTGAGCTAACT
TACATTAATTGCGTTGCGCTCACTGCCCGCTTTCCAGTCGGGAAACCTGTCGTGCCAGCTGCATTAATGA
ATCGGCCAACGCGCGGGGAGAGGCGGTTTGCGTATTGGGCGCCAGGGTGGTTTTTCTTTTCACCAGTGAG
ACGGGCAACAGCTGATTGCCCTTCACCGCCTGGCCCTGAGAGAGTTGCAGCAAGCGGTCCACGCTGGTTT
GCCCCAGCAGGCGAAAATCCTGTTTGATGGTGGTTAACGGCGGGATATAACATGAGCTGTCTTCGGTATC
GTCGTATCCCACTACCGAGATATCCGCACCAACGCGCAGCCCGGACTCGGTAATGGCGCGCATTGCGCCC
AGCGCCATCTGATCGTTGGCAACCAGCATCGCAGTGGGAACGATGCCCTCATTCAGCATTTGCATGGTTT
GTTGAAAACCGGACATGGCACTCCAGTCGCCTTCCCGTTCCGCTATCGGCTGAATTTGATTGCGAGTGAG
ATATTTATGCCAGCCAGCCAGACGCAGACGCGCCGAGACAGAACTTAATGGGCCCGCTAACAGCGCGATT
TGCTGGTGACCCAATGCGACCAGATGCTCCACGCCCAGTCGCGTACCGTCTTCATGGGAGAAAATAATAC
TGTTGATGGGTGTCTGGTCAGAGACATCAAGAAATAACGCCGGAACATTAGTGCAGGCAGCTTCCACAGC
AATGGCATCCTGGTCATCCAGCGGATAGTTAATGATCAGCCCACTGACGCGTTGCGCGAGAAGATTGTGC
ACCGCCGCTTTACAGGCTTCGACGCCGCTTCGTTCTACCATCGACACCACCACGCTGGCACCCAGTTGAT
CGGCGCGAGATTTAATCGCCGCGACAATTTGCGACGGCGCGTGCAGGGCCAGACTGGAGGTGGCAACGCC
AATCAGCAACGACTGTTTGCCCGCCAGTTGTTGTGCCACGCGGTTGGGAATGTAATTCAGCTCCGCCATC
GCCGCTTCCACTTTTTCCCGCGTTTTCGCAGAAACGTGGCTGGCCTGGTTCACCACGCGGGAAACGGTCT
GATAAGAGACACCGGCATACTCTGCGACATCGTATAACGTTACTGGTTTCACATTCACCACCCTGAATTG
ACTCTCTTCCGGGCGCTATCATGCCATACCGCGAAAGGTTTTGCGCCATTCGATGGTGTCCGGGATCTCG
ACGCTCTCCCTTATGCGACTCCTGCATTAGGAAGCAGCCCAGTAGTAGGTTGAGGCCGTTGAGCACCGCC
GCCGCAAGGAATGGTGCATGCAAGGAGATGGCGCCCAACAGTCCCCCGGCCACGGGGCCTGCCACCATAC
CCACGCCGAAACAAGCGCTCATGAGCCCGAAGTGGCGAGCCCGATCTTCCCCATCGGTGATGTCGGCGAT
ATAGGCGCCAGCAACCGCACCTGTGGCGCCGGTGATGCCGGCCACGATGCGTCCGGCGTAGAGGATCGAG
ATCTCGATCCCGCGAAAT
