>Addgene plasmid #98233 | KLHL40 (KBTBD5A-c006) | depositor partial sequence | sequence record 180089 | insert
CTTAAGAAGGAGATATACTATGTTCCTGCAGGATCTCATCTTCATGATCAGTGAGGAGGGCGCTGTGGCC
TACGATCCAGCAGCCAACGAGTGCTACTGTGCTTCCCTCTCCAGCCAGGTCCCCAAGAACCACGTCAGCC
TGGTTACCAAGGAGAACCAGGTCTTCGTGGCTGGAGGCCTCTTCTACAACGAAGACAACAAAGAGGACCC
CATGAGCGCATACTTCCTGCAGTTTGACCATCTGGACTCAGAGTGGCTGGGGATGCCACCGCTGCCCTCG
CCCCGCTGCCTCTTTGGCCTGGGAGAAGCTCTCAACTCCATCTACGTGGTCGGTGGCAGAGAGATCAAGG
ACGGCGAGCGCTGCCTGGACTCGGTCATGTGCTACGACAGGCTGTCATTCAAATGGGGTGAATCGGACCC
GCTGCCTTACGTGGTGTATGGCCACACAGTGCTCTCCCACATGGACCTTGTCTACGTAATTGGCGGCAAA
GGCAGTGACAGGAAGTGCCTGAACAAGATGTGCGTCTATGACCCCAAGAAGTTTGAGTGGAAGGAGCTGG
CACCCATGCAGACCGCCCGCTCACTCTTTGGGGCCACTGTCCATGATGGCCGCATTATCGTGGCAGCTGG
GGTCACCGACACAGGGCTGACCAGTTCTGCCGAAGTGTACAGCATCACAGACAACAAGTGGGCACCCTTC
GAGGCCTTCCCACAGGAGCGTAGCTCACTCAGCCTGGTCAGCCTGGTGGGTACCCTCTATGCCATTGGTG
GCTTTGCCACACTGGAGACGGAGTCTGGAGAGCTGGTTCCCACAGAGCTCAATGACATCTGGAGGTATAA
CGAGGAGGAGAAGAAATGGGAGGGTGTCCTGCGGGAGATCGCCTATGCAGCAGGTGCCACCTTCCTACCA
GTGCGGCTCAATGTGCTGCGCCTGACTAAGATGGCAGAGAACCTCTACTTCCAATCGCACCATCATCACC
ACCATGATTACAAGGATGACGACGATAAGTGAGGATCC
